Addgene plasmid #176568: pL-Sapphire
Purpose: Expression of Sapphire for auxotrophic selection in the absence of leucine
Depositing lab: Markus Ralser. Depositing organization: Francis Crick Institute.
Backbone
  Vector backbone: pU
  Vector type: Yeast Expression
Growth in bacteria
  Bacterial resistance: Ampicillin, 100 μg/mL
  Growth temperature: 37°C
  Growth strain: DH5alpha
  Copy number: High Copy
Gene/Insert
  Gene/Insert name: yETSapphire
  Species: Synthetic
  Insert size (bp): 717
  Promoter: TDH1(GAP)
  Cloning method: Restriction Enzyme; 5′ cloning site PacI (not destroyed); 3′ cloning site AscI (not destroyed)
Terms and licenses: Academic/Nonprofit Terms; Industry Terms: Not Available to Industry
Depositor comments: Please note: Plasmid contains a M233I mutation in yETSapphire. This mutation does not affect plasmid function.
How to cite: pL-Sapphire was a gift from Markus Ralser (Addgene plasmid # 176568 ; http://n2t.net/addgene:176568 ; RRID:Addgene_176568)
