[The description below was written by a language model from this plasmid's Addgene catalogue record and pLannotate feature annotations shown in this document.]
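Description:
pL-Sapphire is a yeast expression plasmid built on the pU backbone and designed as an E. coli–Saccharomyces cerevisiae shuttle vector. In bacteria it replicates from a high-copy ColE1/pUC-type origin and is selected with ampicillin through the AmpR (β-lactamase) gene. An f1 origin and remnants of a pBluescript-style cloning region (lacZα fragment, lac promoter/operator, and flanking T7 and T3 promoters) are also present. In yeast it is maintained through a CEN6/ARS element, which provides centromeric, low-copy and mitotically stable inheritance. Selection relies on a LEU2 cassette with its own promoter, encoding 3-isopropylmalate dehydrogenase, which allows leu2 auxotrophic strains to grow without leucine.

The payload is a 717 bp synthetic, yeast codon-optimised fluorescent protein gene, yETSapphire, cloned between retained PacI and AscI sites. The automated annotation labels this open reading frame as yeGFP, which reflects its close similarity to yeast-enhanced GFP, of which Sapphire is a spectral variant. Expression is driven by a strong constitutive glyceraldehyde-3-phosphate dehydrogenase (GAP) promoter and terminated by the ADH1 terminator. The catalogue entry names the promoter TDH1(GAP), whereas the feature table identifies it as the TDH3 promoter, so the exact gene of origin is not consistently recorded. The depositor notes an M233I substitution in yETSapphire that does not affect plasmid function.

The stated purpose is to express Sapphire while restoring leucine prototrophy, so that cells carrying the plasmid are fluorescently labelled and selectable in leucine-free medium. The record does not describe further specific applications.
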