Features (pLannotate 1.2.2; 22 found; start..end, strand, type, name):
    192..227     +  CDS            rop (fragment): Rop protein, which maintains plasmids at low copy number; rop
    350..427     +  CDS            YO192_YEAST (fragment): Experimental evidence at protein level: Swiss-Prot protein existence level 1. From Saccharomyces cerevisiae (strain ATCC 204508 / S288c) (Baker's yeast).
    567..974     +  promoter       LEU2 promoter: S. cerevisiae LEU2
    975..2069    +  CDS            LEU2: 3-isopropylmalate dehydrogenase, required for leucine biosynthesis; S. cerevisiae LEU2; yeast auxotrophic marker
   2431..2532    -  CDS            NFS1 (fragment): NFS1_YEAST - Also known as SPL1 From Saccharomyces cerevisiae (strain ATCC 204508 / S288c) (Baker's yeast).
   2552..2603    +  misc_feature   bom (fragment): basis of mobility region from pBR322
   2631..3059    -  rep_origin     f1 ori (sequence partly withheld): f1 bacteriophage origin of replication; arrow indicates direction of (+) strand synthesis
   3063..3220    -  CDS            lacZα (fragment): LacZα fragment of β-galactosidase; lacZ fragment
   3223..3241    +  promoter       T7 promoter: promoter for bacteriophage T7 RNA polymerase
   3250..3336    +  misc_feature   MCS (fragment): pBluescript multiple cloning site
   3337..4003    +  promoter       GAP promoter: S. cerevisiae TDH3; promoter for glyceraldehyde-3-phosphate dehydrogenase
   4028..4744    +  CDS            yeGFP: yeast-enhanced green fluorescent protein codons optimized for translation in S. cerevisiae and C. albicans
   4765..4952    +  terminator     ADH1 terminator: S. cerevisiae ADH1; transcription terminator for the S. cerevisiae alcohol dehydrogenase 1 (ADH1) gene
   4971..4989    -  promoter       T3 promoter: promoter for bacteriophage T3 RNA polymerase
   5034..5050    -  protein_bind   lac operator: The lac repressor binds to the lac operator to inhibit transcription in E. coli. This inhibition can be relieved by adding lactose or isopropyl-β-D-thiogalactopyranoside (IPTG). lac repressor encoded by lacI
   5058..5088    -  promoter       lac promoter: promoter for the E. coli lac operon
   5103..5124    -  protein_bind   CAP binding site: CAP binding activates transcription in the presence of cAMP. E. coli catabolite activator protein
   5137..5229    -  CDS            lacI (fragment): lac repressor; lacI; The lac repressor binds to the lac operator to inhibit transcription in E. coli. This inhibition can be relieved by adding lactose or isopropyl-β-D-thiogalactopyranoside (IPTG).
   5412..6000    -  rep_origin     ori: high-copy-number ColE1/pMB1/pBR322/pUC origin of replication
   6171..7031    -  CDS            AmpR: β-lactamase; bla; confers resistance to ampicillin, carbenicillin, and related antibiotics
   7032..7136    -  promoter       AmpR promoter: bla
   7166..117     -  misc_feature   CEN/ARS (across the origin): S. cerevisiae CEN6 centromere fused to an autonomously replicating sequence
>Addgene plasmid #176568 | pL-Sapphire | addgene full sequence | sequence record 350303 | Addgene NGS Result
TTACATCTTCGGAAAACAAAAACTATTTTTTCTTTAATTTCTTTTTTTACTTTCTATTTTTAATTTATAT
ATTTATATTAAAAAATTTAAATTATAATTATTTTTATAGCACGTGATGAAAAGGACCCTAAGAAACCATT
ATTATCATGACATTAACCTATAAAAATAGGCGTATCACGAGGCCCTTTCGTCTCGCGCGTTTCGGTGATG
ACGGTGAAAACCTCTGACACATGCAGCTCCCGGAGACGGTCACAGCTTGTCTGTAAGCGGATGCCGGGAG
CAGACAAGCCCGTCAGGGCGCGTCAGCGGGTGTTGGCGGCGCGCCATCGAGGAGAACTTCTAGTATATCT
ACATACCTAATATTATTGCCTTATTAAAAATGGAATCCCAACAATTACATCAAAATCCACATTCTCTTCA
AAATCAATTGTCCTGTACTTCCTTGTTCATGTGTGTTCAAAAACGTTATATTTATAGGATAATTATACTC
TATTTCTCAACAAGTAATTGGTTGTTTGGCCGAGCGGTCTAAGGCGCCTGATTCAAGAAATATCTTGACC
GCAGTTAACTGTGGGAATACTCAGGTATCGTAAGATGCAAGAGTTCGAATCTCTTAGCAACCATTATTTT
TTTCCTCAACATAACGAGAACACACAGGGGCGCTATCGCACAGAATCAAATTCGATGACTGGAAATTTTT
TGTTAATTTCAGAGGTCGCCTGACGCATATACCTTTTTCAACTGAAAAATTGGGAGAAAAAGGAAAGGTG
AGAGCGCCGGAACCGGCTTTTCATATAGAATAGAGAAGCGTTCATGACTAAATGCTTGCATCACAATACT
TGAAGTTGACAATATTATTTAAGGACCTATTGTTTTTTCCAATAGGTGGTTAGCAATCGTCTTACTTTCT
AACTTTTCTTACCTTTTACATTTCAGCAATATATATATATATATTTCAAGGATATACCATTCTAATGTCT
GCCCCTAAGAAGATCGTCGTTTTGCCAGGTGACCACGTTGGTCAAGAAATCACAGCCGAAGCCATTAAGG
TTCTTAAAGCTATTTCTGATGTTCGTTCCAATGTCAAGTTCGATTTCGAAAATCATTTAATTGGTGGTGC
TGCTATCGATGCTACAGGTGTTCCACTTCCAGATGAGGCGCTGGAAGCCTCCAAGAAGGCTGATGCCGTT
TTGTTAGGTGCTGTGGGTGGTCCTAAATGGGGTACCGGTAGTGTTAGACCTGAACAAGGTTTACTAAAAA
TCCGTAAAGAACTTCAATTGTACGCCAACTTAAGACCATGTAACTTTGCATCCGACTCTCTTTTAGACTT
ATCTCCAATCAAGCCACAATTTGCTAAAGGTACTGACTTCGTTGTTGTCAGAGAATTAGTGGGAGGTATT
TACTTTGGTAAGAGAAAGGAAGACGATGGTGATGGTGTCGCTTGGGATAGTGAACAATACACCGTTCCAG
AAGTGCAAAGAATCACAAGAATGGCCGCTTTCATGGCCCTACAACATGAGCCACCATTGCCTATTTGGTC
CTTGGATAAAGCTAATGTTTTGGCCTCTTCAAGATTATGGAGAAAAACTGTGGAGGAAACCATCAAGAAC
GAATTCCCTACATTGAAGGTTCAACATCAATTGATTGATTCTGCCGCCATGATCCTAGTTAAGAACCCAA
CCCACCTAAATGGTATTATAATCACCAGCAACATGTTTGGTGATATCATCTCCGATGAAGCCTCCGTTAT
CCCAGGTTCCTTGGGTTTGTTGCCATCTGCGTCCTTGGCCTCTTTGCCAGACAAGAACACCGCATTTGGT
TTGTACGAACCATGCCACGGTTCTGCTCCAGATTTGCCAAAGAATAAGGTCAACCCTATCGCCACTATCT
TGTCTGCTGCAATGATGTTGAAATTGTCATTGAACTTGCCTGAAGAAGGTAAGGCCATTGAAGATGCAGT
TAAAAAGGTTTTGGATGCAGGTATCAGAACTGGTGATTTAGGTGGTTCCAACAGTACCACCGAAGTCGGT
GATGCTGTCGCCGAAGAAGTTAAGAAAATCCTTGCTTAAAAAGATTCTCTTTTTTTATGATATTTGTACA
TAAACTTTATAAATGAAATTCATAATAGAAACGACACGAAATTACAAAATGGAATATGTTCATAGGGTAG
ACGAAACTATATACGCAATCTACATACATTTATCAAGAAGGAGAAAAAGGAGGATGTAAAGGAATACAGG
TAAGCAAATTGATACTAATGGCTCAACGTGATAAGGAAAAAGAATTGCACTTTAACATTAATATTGACAA
GGAGGAGGGCACCACACAAAAAGTTAGGTGTAACAGAAAATCATGAAACTATGATTCCTAATTTATATAT
TGGAGGATTTTCTCTAAAAAAAAAAAAATACAACAAATAAAAAACACTCAATGACCTGACCATTTGATGG
AGTTTAAGTCAATACCTTCTTGAACCATTTCCCATAATGGTGAAAGTTCCCTCAAGAATTTTACTCTGTC
AGAAACGGCCTTACGACGTAGTCGAGGATCCTATGCGGTGTGAAATACCGCACAGATGCGTAAGGAGAAA
ATACCGCATCAGGAAATTGTAAGCGTTAATATTTTGTTAAAATTCGCGTTAAATTTTTGTTAAATCAGCT
CATTTTTTAACCAATAGGCCGAAATCGGCAAAATCCCTTATAAATCAAAAGAATAGACCGAGATAGGGT
[37 nt withheld, positions 2730-2766]
AAAGAACGTGGACTCCAACGTCAAAGG
[49 nt withheld, positions 2794-2842]
T
[91 nt withheld, positions 2844-2934]
G
[124 nt withheld, positions 2936-3059]
CCATTCGCCATTCAGGCTGCGCAACTGTTGGGAAGGGCGATCGGTGCGGGCCTCTTCGCTATTACGCCAG
CTGGCGAAAGGGGGATGTGCTGCAAGGCGATTAAGTTGGGTAACGCCAGGGTTTTCCCAGTCACGACGTT
GTAAAACGACGGCCAGTGAATTGTAATACGACTCACTATAGGGCGAATTGGAGCTCCACCGCGGTGGCGG
CCGCTCTAGAACTAGTGGGTCCCCCGGGCTGCAGGAATTCGATATCAAGCTTATCGATACCGTCGACTCA
TTATCAATACTGCCATTTCAAAGAATACGTAAATAATTAATAGTAGTGATTTTCCTAACTTTATTTAGTC
AAAAAATTAGCCTTTTAATTCTGCTGTAACCCGTACATGCCCAAAATAGGGGGCGGGTTACACAGAATAT
ATAACATCGTAGGTGTCTGGGTGAACAGTTTATTCCTGGCATCCACTAAATATAATGGAGCCCGCTTTTT
AAGCTGGCATCCAGAAAAAAAAAGAATCCCAGCACCAAAATATTGTTTTCTTCACCAACCATCAGTTCAT
AGGTCCATTCTCTTAGCGCAACTACAGAGAACAGGGGCACAAACAGGCAAAAAACGGGCACAACCTCAAT
GGAGTGATGCAACCTGCCTGGAGTAAATGATGACACAAGGCAATTGACCCACGCATGTATCTATCTCATT
TTCTTACACCTTCTATTACCTTCTGCTCTCTCTGATTTGGAAAAAGCTGAAAAAAAAGGTTGAAACCAGT
TCCCTGAAATTATTCCCCTACTTGACTAATAAGTATATAAAGACGGTAGGTATTGATTGTAATTCTGTAA
ATCTATTTCTTAAACTTCTTAAATTCTACTTTTATAGTTAGTCTTTTTTTTAGTTTTAAAACACCAAGAA
CTTAGTTTCGAATAAACACACATAAACAAACAAAGGTGACGGTGCTGGTTTAATTAACATGTCTAAAGGT
GAAGAATTATTCACTGGTGTTGTCCCAATTTTGGTTGAATTAGATGGTGATGTTAATGGTCACAAATTTT
CTGTCTCCGGTGAAGGTGAAGGTGATGCTACTTACGGTAAATTGACCTTAAAATTTATTTGTACTACTGG
TAAATTGCCAGTTCCATGGCCAACCTTAGTCACTACTTTTTCTTATGGTGTTCAATGTTTTGCTAGATAC
CCAGATCATATGAAACAACATGACTTTTTCAAGTCTGCCATGCCAGAAGGTTATGTTCAAGAAAGAACTA
TTTTTTTCAAAGATGACGGTAACTACAAGACCAGAGCTGAAGTCAAGTTTGAAGGTGATACCTTAGTTAA
TAGAATCGAATTAAAAGGTATTGATTTTAAAGAAGATGGTAACATTTTAGGTCACAAATTGGAATACAAC
TTTAACTCTCACAATGTTTACATCATGGCTGACAAACAAAAGAATGGTATCAAAGTTAACTTCAAAATTA
GACACAACATTGAAGATGGTTCTGTTCAATTAGCTGACCATTATCAACAAAATACTCCAATTGGTGATGG
TCCAGTCTTGTTACCAGACAACCATTACTTATCCATTCAATCTGCCTTATCCAAAGATCCAAACGAAAAG
AGAGACCACATGGTCTTGTTAGAATTTGTTACTGCTGCTGGTATTACCCATGGTATTGATGAATTGTACA
AATAAGGCGCGCCACTTCTAAATAAGCGAATTTCTTATGATTTATGATTTTTATTATTAAATAAGTTATA
AAAAAAATAAGTGTATACAAATTTTAAAGTGACTCTTAGGTTTTAAAACGAAAATTCTTATTCTTGAGTA
ACTCTTTCCTGTAGGTCAGGTTGCTTTCTCAGGTATAGTATGAGGTCGCTCTTATTGACCACACCTCTAC
CGGCAGTACCAGCTTTTGTTCCCTTTAGTGAGGGTTAATTTCGAGCTTGGCGTAATCATGGTCATAGCTG
TTTCCTGTGTGAAATTGTTATCCGCTCACAATTCCACACAACATACGAGCCGGAAGCATAAAGTGTAAAG
CCTGGGGTGCCTAATGAGTGAGCTAACTCACATTAATTGCGTTGCGCTCACTGCCCGCTTTCCAGTCGGG
AAACCTGTCGTGCCAGCTGCATTAATGAATCGGCCAACGCGCGGGGAGAGGCGGTTTGCGTATTGGGCGC
TCTTCCGCTTCCTCGCTCACTGACTCGCTGCGCTCGGTCGTTCGGCTGCGGCGAGCGGTATCAGCTCACT
CAAAGGCGGTAATACGGTTATCCACAGAATCAGGGGATAACGCAGGAAAGAACATGTGAGCAAAAGGCCA
GCAAAAGGCCAGGAACCGTAAAAAGGCCGCGTTGCTGGCGTTTTTCCATAGGCTCCGCCCCCCTGACGAG
CATCACAAAAATCGACGCTCAAGTCAGAGGTGGCGAAACCCGACAGGACTATAAAGATACCAGGCGTTTC
CCCCTGGAAGCTCCCTCGTGCGCTCTCCTGTTCCGACCCTGCCGCTTACCGGATACCTGTCCGCCTTTCT
CCCTTCGGGAAGCGTGGCGCTTTCTCATAGCTCACGCTGTAGGTATCTCAGTTCGGTGTAGGTCGTTCGC
TCCAAGCTGGGCTGTGTGCACGAACCCCCCGTTCAGCCCGACCGCTGCGCCTTATCCGGTAACTATCGTC
TTGAGTCCAACCCGGTAAGACACGACTTATCGCCACTGGCAGCAGCCACTGGTAACAGGATTAGCAGAGC
GAGGTATGTAGGCGGTGCTACAGAGTTCTTGAAGTGGTGGCCTAACTACGGCTACACTAGAAGAACAGTA
TTTGGTATCTGCGCTCTGCTGAAGCCAGTTACCTTCGGAAAAAGAGTTGGTAGCTCTTGATCCGGCAAAC
AAACCACCGCTGGTAGCGGTGGTTTTTTTGTTTGCAAGCAGCAGATTACGCGCAGAAAAAAAGGATCTCA
AGAAGATCCTTTGATCTTTTCTACGGGGTCTGACGCTCAGTGGAACGAAAACTCACGTTAAGGGATTTTG
GTCATGAGATTATCAAAAAGGATCTTCACCTAGATCCTTTTAAATTAAAAATGAAGTTTTAAATCAATCT
AAAGTATATATGAGTAAACTTGGTCTGACAGTTACCAATGCTTAATCAGTGAGGCACCTATCTCAGCGAT
CTGTCTATTTCGTTCATCCATAGTTGCCTGACTCCCCGTCGTGTAGATAACTACGATACGGGAGGGCTTA
CCATCTGGCCCCAGTGCTGCAATGATACCGCGAGACCCACGCTCACCGGCTCCAGATTTATCAGCAATAA
ACCAGCCAGCCGGAAGGGCCGAGCGCAGAAGTGGTCCTGCAACTTTATCCGCCTCCATCCAGTCTATTAA
TTGTTGCCGGGAAGCTAGAGTAAGTAGTTCGCCAGTTAATAGTTTGCGCAACGTTGTTGCCATTGCTACA
GGCATCGTGGTGTCACGCTCGTCGTTTGGTATGGCTTCATTCAGCTCCGGTTCCCAACGATCAAGGCGAG
TTACATGATCCCCCATGTTGTGCAAAAAAGCGGTTAGCTCCTTCGGTCCTCCGATCGTTGTCAGAAGTAA
GTTGGCCGCAGTGTTATCACTCATGGTTATGGCAGCACTGCATAATTCTCTTACTGTCATGCCATCCGTA
AGATGCTTTTCTGTGACTGGTGAGTACTCAACCAAGTCATTCTGAGAATAGTGTATGCGGCGACCGAGTT
GCTCTTGCCCGGCGTCAATACGGGATAATACCGCGCCACATAGCAGAACTTTAAAAGTGCTCATCATTGG
AAAACGTTCTTCGGGGCGAAAACTCTCAAGGATCTTACCGCTGTTGAGATCCAGTTCGATGTAACCCACT
CGTGCACCCAACTGATCTTCAGCATCTTTTACTTTCACCAGCGTTTCTGGGTGAGCAAAAACAGGAAGGC
AAAATGCCGCAAAAAAGGGAATAAGGGCGACACGGAAATGTTGAATACTCATACTCTTCCTTTTTCAATA
TTATTGAAGCATTTATCAGGGTTATTGTCTCATGAGCGGATACATATTTGAATGTATTTAGAAAAATAAA
CAAATAGGGGTTCCGCGCACATTTCCCCGAAAAGTGCCACCTGACGGATCGCTTGCCTGTAACTTACACG
CGCCTCGTATCTTTTAATGATGGAATAATTTGGGAATTTACTCTGTATTTATTTATTTTTATGTTTTGTA
TTTGGATTTTAGAAAGTAAATAAAGAAGGTAGAAGAGTTACGGAATGAAGAAAAAAAAATAAACAAAGGT
TTAAAAAATTTCAACAAAAAGCGTACTTTACATATATATTTATTAGACAAGAAAAGCAGATTAAATAGAT
ATACATTCGATTAACGATAAGTAAAATGTAAAATCACAGGATTTTCGTGTGTGGTCTTCTACACAGACAA
GATGAAACAATTCGGCATTAATACCTGAGAGCAGGAAGAGCAAGATAAAAGGTAGTATTTGTTGGCGATC
CCCCTAGAGTCTT
